>Addgene plasmid #54089 | mEmerald-Ezrin-C-14 | depositor partial sequence | sequence record 84263 | insert sequence
ACGTCAGATCCGCTAGCGCTACCGGTCGCCACCATGGTGAGCAAGGGCGAGGAGCTGTTCACCGGGGTGG
TGCCCATCCTGGTCGAGCTGGACGGCGACGTAAACGGCCACAAGTTCAGCGTGTCCGGCGAGGGCGAGGG
CGATGCCACCTACGGCAAGCTGACCCTGAAGTTCATCTGCACCACCGGCAAGCTGCCCGTGCCCTGGCCC
ACCCTCGTGACCACCTTGACCTACGGCGTGCAGTGCTTCGCCCGCTACCCCGACCACATGAAGCAGCACG
ACTTCTTCAAGTCCGCCATGCCCGAAGGCTACGTCCAGGAGCGCACCATCTTCTTCAAGGACGACGGCAA
CTACAAGACCCGCGCCGAGGTGAAGTTCGAGGGCGACACCCTGGTGAACCGCATCGAGCTGAAGGGCATC
GACTTCAAGGAGGACGGCAACATCCTGGGGCACAAGCTGGAGTACAACTACAACAGCCACAAGGTCTATA
TCACCGCCGACAAGCAGAAGAACGGCATCAAGGTGAACTTCAAGACCCGCCACAACATCGAGGACGGCAG
CGTGCAGCTCGCCGACCACTACCAGCAGAACACCCCCATCGGCGACGGCCCCGTGCTGCTGCCCGACAAC
CACTACCTGAGCACCCAGTCCAAGCTGAGCAAAGACCCCAACGAGAAGCGCGATCACATGGTCCTGCTGG
AGTTCGTGACCGCCGCCGGGATCACTCTCGGCATGGACGAGCTGTACAAGTCCGGACTCAGATCTCGAGG
AAGCGGCGGATCTGGGTCCGGTCCGAAACCAATCAATGTCCGAGTTACCACCATGGATGCAGAGCTGGAG
TTTGCAATCCAGCCAAATACAACTGGAAAACAGCTTTTTGATCAGGTGGTAAAGACTATCGGCCTCCGGG
AAGTGTGGTACTTTGGCCTCCACTATGTGGATAATAAAGGATTTCCTACCTGGCTGAAGCTGGATAAGAA
GGTGTCTGCCCAGGAGGTCAGGAAGGAGAATCCCCTCCAGTTCAAGTTCCGGGCCAAGTTCTACCCTGAA
GATGTGGCTGAGGAGCTCATCCAGGACATCACCCAGAAACTTTTCTTCCTCCAAGTGAAGGAAGGAATCC
TTAGCGATGAGATCTACTGCCCCCCTGAGACTGCCGTGCTCTTGGGGTCCTACGCTGTGCAGGCCAAGTT
TGGGGACTACAACAAAGAAGTGCACAAGTCTGGGTACCTCAGCTCTGAGCGGCTGATCCCTCAAAGAGTG
ATGGACCAGCACAAACTTACCAGGGACCAGTGGGAGGACCGGATCCAGGTGTGGCATGCGGAACACCGTG
GGATGCTCAAAGATAATGCTATGTTGGAATACCTGAAGATTGCTCAGGACCTGGAAATGTATGGAATCAA
CTATTTCGAGATAAAAAACAAGAAAGGAACAGACCTTTGGCTTGGAGTTGATGCCCTTGGACTGAATATT
TATGAGAAAGATGATAAGTTAACCCCAAAGATTGGCTTTCCTTGGAGTGAAATCAGGAACATCTCTTTCA
ATGACAAAAAGTTTGTCATTAAACCCATCGACAAGAAGGCACCTGACTTTGTGTTTTATGCCCCACGTCT
GAGAATCAACAAGCGGATCCTGCAGCTCTGCATGGGCAACCATGAGTTGTATATGCGCCGCAGGAAGCCT
GACACCATCGAGGTGCAGCAGATGAAGGCCCAGGCCCGGGAGGAGAAGCATCAGAAGCAGCTGGAGCGGC
AACAGCTGGAAACAGAGAAGAAAAGGAGAGAAACCGTGGAGAGAGAGAAAGAGCAGATGATGCGCGAGAA
GGAGGAGTTGATGCTGCGGCTGCAGGACTATGAGGAGAAGACAAAGAAGGCAGAGAGAGAGCTCTCGGAG
CAGATTCAGAGGGCCCTGCAGCTGGAGGAGGAGAGGAAGCGGGCACAGGAGGAGGCCGAGCGCCTAGAGG
CTGACCGTATGGCTGCACTGCGGGCTAAGGAGGAGCTGGAGAGACAGGCGGTGGATCAGATAAAGAGCCA
GGAGCAGCTGGCTGCGGAGCTTGCAGAATACACTGCCAAGATTGCCCTCCTGGAAGAGGCGCGGAGGCGC
AAGGAGGATGAAGTTGAAGAGTGGCAGCACAGGGCCAAAGAAGCCCAGGATGACCTGGTGAAGACCAAGG
AGGAGCTGCACCTGGTGATGACAGCACCCCCGCCCCCACCACCCCCCGTGTACGAGCCGGTGAGCTACCA
TGTCCAGGAGAGCTTGCAGGATGAGGGCGCAGAGCCCACGGGCTACAGCGCGGAGCTGTCTAGTGAGGGC
ATCCGGGATGACCGCAATGAGGAGAAGCGCATCACTGAGGCAGAGAAGAACGAGCGTGTGCAGCGGCAGC
TGCTGACGCTGAGCAGCGAGCTGTCCCAGGCCCGAGATGAGAATAAGAGGACCCACAATGACATCATCCA
CAACGAGAACATGAGGCAAGGCCGGGACAAGTACAAGACGCTGCGGCAGATCCGGCAGGGCAACACCAAG
CAGCGCATCGACGAGTTCGAGGCCCTGTAAGAATTCTGCAGTCGACGGTACCGCGGGCCCGGGATCCACC
GGATCTAGATAACTGATCATAATCAGCCATACCACAT
