>Addgene plasmid #54089 | mEmerald-Ezrin-C-14 | addgene partial sequence | sequence record 91738 | EGFP-C 5'-CATGGTCCTGCTGGAGTTCGTG-3'
AGCTGTACAAGTCCGGACTCAGATCTCGAGGAAGCGGCGGATCTGGGTCCGGTCCGAAACCAATCAATGT
CCGAGTTACCACCATGGATGCAGAGCTGGAGTTTGCAATCCAGCCAAATACAACTGGAAAACAGCTTTTT
GATCAGGTGGTAAAGACTATCGGCCTCCGGGAAGTGTGGTACTTTGGCCTCCACTATGTGGATAATAAAG
GATTTCCTACCTGGCTGAAGCTGGATAAGAAGGTGTCTGCCCAGGAGGTCAGGAAGGAGAATCCCCTCCA
GTTCAAGTTCCGGGCCAAGTTCTACCCTGAAGATGTGGCTGAGGAGCTCATCCAGGACATCACCCAGAAA
CTTTTCTTCCTCCAAGTGAAGGAAGGAATCCTTAGCGATGAGATCTACTGCCCCCCTGAGACTGCCGTGC
TCTTGGGGTCCTACGCTGTGCAGGCCAAGTTTGGGGACTACAACAAAGAAGTGCACAAGTCTGGGTACCT
CAGCTCTGAGCGGCTGATCCCTCAAAGAGTGATGGACCAGCACAAACTTACCAGGGACCAGTGGGAGGAC
CGGATCCAGGTGTGGCATGCGGAACACCGTGGGATGCTCAAAGATAATGCTATGTTGGAATACCTGAAGA
TTGCTCAGGACCTGGAAATGTATGGAATCAACTATTTCGAGATAAAAAACAAGAAAGGAACAGACCTTTG
GCTTGGAGTTGATGCCCTTGGACTGAATATTTATGAGAAAGATGATAAGTTAACCCCAAAGATTGGCTTT
CCTTGGAGTGAAATCAGGAACATCTCTTTCAATGACAAAAAGTTTGTCATTAAACCCATCGACAAGAAGG
CACCTGACTTTGTGTTTTATGCCC
