[The description below was written by a language model from this plasmid's Addgene catalogue record.]
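Description:
mEmerald-Ezrin-C-14 is a mammalian expression plasmid built on the mEmerald-C1 backbone (about 4.75 kb without the insert), designed to produce human ezrin (EZR, also known as VIL2 or cytovillin) fused to the green fluorescent protein mEmerald. The CMV promoter drives strong constitutive transcription in mammalian cells, and the fluorescent protein is carried on the backbone at the N-terminus of the fusion, so that ezrin follows mEmerald in the reading frame. The "C-14" in the name probably follows the convention of this fluorescent-protein collection, indicating a C-type vector and a 14-residue linker, but the record does not state this explicitly. The use of an SV40 polyA reverse sequencing primer suggests an SV40 polyadenylation signal downstream of the insert. The plasmid is maintained at high copy in E. coli under kanamycin selection, and the neomycin resistance marker allows G418 selection of stably transfected mammalian cells. The cloning method is not recorded, and no feature table is available to confirm the origins of replication or other backbone elements.

Ezrin is a member of the ERM family of proteins, which link the plasma membrane to the cortical actin cytoskeleton. The depositor accordingly lists the fusion as a localization marker for focal adhesions and the membrane. mEmerald is a bright monomeric GFP derivative, with excitation at 487 nm and emission at 509 nm according to the record, compatible with standard green filter sets. The construct is typically used for transient or stable expression in cultured cells to visualise ezrin distribution and membrane-cytoskeleton structures by live-cell or fixed-cell fluorescence microscopy.
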