Addgene plasmid #54089: mEmerald-Ezrin-C-14
Purpose: Localization: Focal Adhesions/Membrane, Excitation: 487, Emission: 509
Depositing lab: Michael Davidson. Depositing organization: Florida State University, Tallahassee.
Backbone
  Vector backbone: mEmerald-C1
  Backbone size w/o insert (bp): 4750
  Vector type: Mammalian Expression
  Selectable markers: Neomycin (select with G418)
Growth in bacteria
  Bacterial resistance: Kanamycin, 50 μg/mL
  Growth temperature: 37°C
  Growth strain: DH5alpha
  Copy number: High Copy
Gene/Insert
  Gene/Insert name: Ezrin (alt name: NM_003379.3)
  Species: H. sapiens (human)
  Entrez Gene: EZR (a.k.a. CVIL, CVL, HEL-S-105, VIL2)
  Promoter: CMV
  Tag / fusion protein: mEmerald (N terminal on backbone)
  Cloning method: Unknown
  Sequencing primers: 5′ CMV-F; 3′ SV40pA-R
Terms and licenses: Academic/Nonprofit Terms; Industry Terms
Depositor comments: . Excitation = 487; Emission = 509. Localization data: Focal Adhesions/Membrane
How to cite: mEmerald-Ezrin-C-14 was a gift from Michael Davidson (Addgene plasmid # 54089 ; http://n2t.net/addgene:54089 ; RRID:Addgene_54089)
